>Addgene plasmid #57161 | mPA-GFP-VASP-5 | depositor partial sequence | sequence record 88306 | insert sequence
GACCGTCAGATCCGCTAGCGCTACCGGTCGCCACCATGGTGAGCAAGGGCGAGGAGCTGTTCACCGGGGT
GGTGCCCATCCTGGTCGAGCTGGACGGCGACGTAAACGGCCACAAGTTCAGCGTGTCCGGCGAGGGCGAG
GGCGATGCCACCTACGGCAAGCTGACCCTGAAGTTCATCTGCACCACCGGCAAGCTGCCCGTGCCCTGGC
CCACCCTCGTGACCACCTTCAGCTACGGCGTGCAGTGCTTCAGCCGCTACCCCGACCACATGAAGCAGCA
CGACTTCTTCAAGTCCGCCATGCCCGAAGGCTACGTCCAGGAGCGCACCATCTTCTTCAAGGACGACGGC
AACTACAAGACCCGCGCCGAGGTGAAGTTCGAGGGCGACACCCTGGTGAACCGCATCGAGCTGAAGGGCA
TCGACTTCAAGGAGGACGGCAACATCCTGGGGCACAAGCTGGAGTACAACTACAACAGCCACAACGTCTA
TATCATGGCCGACAAGCAGAAGAACGGCATCAAGGCCAACTTCAAGATCCGCCACAACATCGAGGACGGC
AGCGTGCAGCTCGCCGACCACTACCAGCAGAACACCCCCATCGGCGACGGCCCCGTGCTGCTGCCCGACA
ACCACTACCTGAGCCACCAGTCCAAGCTGAGCAAAGACCCCAACGAGAAGCGCGATCACATGGTCCTGCT
GGAGTTCGTGACCGCCGCCGGGATCACTCTCGGCATGGACGAGCTGTACAAGTCCGGACTCAGATCTATG
AGCGAGACGGTCATCTGTTCCAGCCGGGCTACTGTGATGCTTTATGATGACAGCAACAAGCGATGGCTCC
CTGCTGGCACTGGTCCCCAGGCCTTCAGCCGCGTCCAGATATACCACAACCCCACTGCTAACTCCTTCCG
AGTTGTTGGCCGCAAGATGCAGCCGGATCAGCAGGTGGTTATCAACTGTGCCATCATTCGGGGTGTCAAG
TACAATCAGGCCACTCCCATCTTCCATCAGTGGCGAGATGCCCGCCAGGTCTGGGGCCTCAACTTCGGCA
GCAAGGAGGACGCCATACAGTTTGCAACAGGCATGGCCAACGCCCTAGAGGCCTTGGAAGGAGGTGGGCC
TCCCCCAGCCCCAGCACCCCCTGCCTGGTCTGCCCAGAATGGTCCCTCCCCAGAGGAGCTGGAACAACAG
AAAAGGCAGCCGGAGCATATGGAGCGCCGGGTCTCCAATGCAGGAGGCCCACCTGCTCCCCCAGCTGGGG
GCCCTCCTCCACCTCCAGGACCTCCCCCTCCTCCAGGTCCCCCCCCACCCCCAGGTCTGCCCTCCTCAGG
GGTATCTGGGGCAGGTCATGGAGCAGGGGCAGCCCCACCCCCTGCACCCCCACTCCCTACAACACAGGGC
CCCAATAGTGGGGGTTCCGGGGCCCCAGGCCTGGCTGCTGCCATTGCTGGAGCCAAACTCAGGAAAGTGA
GCAAGCAGGAGGAGGCCTCTGGGGGGCCCCTGGCCCCCAAAGCTGAGAACAGTCGAAGCACTGGTGGGGG
GCTTATGGAAGAGATGAACGCCATGCTGGCCCGGAGAAGAAAAGCCACACAGGTTGGGGAGAAGCCCCCC
AAAGACGAGTCAGCCAGTGAGGAGTCAGAGGCCCGACTCCCTGCCCAGAGTGAACCTGTGAGAAGACCCT
GGGAGAAGAACAGCACAACCTTGCCAAGGATGAAGTCGTCCTCTTCTGTGACTACCTCCGAGGCCCACCC
CTCGACGCCCTGCTCCAGTGATGACTCCGACTTGGAGAGGGTGAAGCAGGAGCTTCTGGAAGAGGTGCGG
AAGGAGCTACAGAAAATGAAAGAGGAAATCATCGAAGTCTTTGTCCAGGAGCTGAGGAAGCGGGGTTCTC
CTTGAGCGGCCGCGACTCTAGATCATA
