>Addgene plasmid #57161 | mPA-GFP-VASP-5 | addgene partial sequence | sequence record 151740 | EGFP-C 5'-CATGGTCCTGCTGGAGTTCGTG-3'
GACGAGCTGTACAAGTCCGGACTCAGATCTATGAGCGAGACGGTCATCTGTTCCAGCCGGGCTACTGTGA
TGCTTTATGATGACAGCAACAAGCGATGGCTCCCTGCTGGCACTGGTCCCCAGGCCTTCAGCCGCGTCCA
GATATACCACAACCCCACTGCTAACTCCTTCCGAGTTGTTGGCCGCAAGATGCAGCCGGATCAGCAGGTG
GTTATCAACTGTGCCATCATTCGGGGTGTCAAGTACAATCAGGCCACTCCCATCTTCCATCAGTGGCGAG
ATGCCCGCCAGGTCTGGGGCCTCAACTTCGGCAGCAAGGAGGACGCCATACAGTTTGCAACAGGCATGGC
CAACGCCCTAGAGGCCTTGGAAGGAGGTGGGCCTCCCCCAGCCCCAGCACCCCCTGCCTGGTCTGCCCAG
AATGGTCCCTCCCCAGAGGAGCTGGAACAACAGAAAAGGCAGCCGGAGCATATGGAGCGCCGGGTCTCCA
ATGCAGGAGGCCCACCTGCTCCCCCAGCTGGGGGCCCTCCTCCACCTCCAGGACCTCCCCCTCCTCCAGG
TCCCCCCCCACCCCCAGGTCTGCCCTCCTCAGGGGTATCTGGGGCAGGTCATGGAGCAGGGGCAGCCCCA
CCCCCTGCACCCCCACTCCCTACAACACAGGGCCCCAATAGTGGGGGTTCCGGGGCCCCAGGCCTGGCTG
CTGCCATTGCTGGAGCCAAACTCAGGAAAGTGAGCAAGCAGG
