[The description below was written by a language model from this plasmid's Addgene catalogue record.]
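Description:
mPA-GFP-VASP-5 is a mammalian expression plasmid built on the mPA-GFP backbone (about 4.75 kb without the insert) that encodes mouse VASP (vasodilator-stimulated phosphoprotein) fused to monomeric photoactivatable GFP. Expression of the fusion is driven by the CMV promoter, a strong constitutive promoter in most mammalian cell lines, and the listed 3′ sequencing primer implies that an SV40 polyadenylation signal lies downstream of the coding region. The plasmid is maintained at high copy number in E. coli under kanamycin selection, and it carries a neomycin resistance marker so that stably transfected mammalian cells can be selected with G418. The record does not state the origin of replication, the cloning method, the orientation of the tag relative to VASP, or the linker between them, and no feature table is provided.

The VASP insert corresponds to the mouse reference transcript and carries an A209T substitution noted by the depositor; the record gives no functional consequence for this change. VASP is an actin-regulatory protein that concentrates at focal adhesions and on actin structures, and the stated purpose of the construct is to label these compartments. Photoactivatable GFP is only weakly fluorescent until it is irradiated with violet light, after which it behaves as a bright green fluorophore. This is consistent with the paired values recorded for the construct, with excitation at 400 and 504 nm and emission at 515 and 517 nm. The construct is therefore suited to live-cell imaging in which a chosen subpopulation of VASP is switched on in a defined region and followed over time, for example to track protein movement and turnover at focal adhesions and the actin cytoskeleton.
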