Addgene plasmid #57161: mPA-GFP-VASP-5
Purpose: Localization: Actin/Focal Adhesions, Excitation: 400 / 504, Emission: 515 / 517
Depositing lab: Michael Davidson. Depositing organization: Florida State University, Tallahassee.
Backbone
  Vector backbone: mPA-GFP
  Backbone size w/o insert (bp): 4750
  Vector type: Mammalian Expression
  Selectable markers: Neomycin (select with G418)
Growth in bacteria
  Bacterial resistance: Kanamycin, 50 μg/mL
  Growth temperature: 37°C
  Growth strain: DH5alpha
  Copy number: High Copy
Gene/Insert
  Gene/Insert name: VASP (alt name: NM_009499)
  Species: M. musculus (mouse)
  Mutation: A209T in VASP
  Promoter: CMV
  Tag / fusion protein: mPA-GFP
  Cloning method: Unknown
  Sequencing primers: 5′ CMV-F; 3′ SV40pA-R
Terms and licenses: Academic/Nonprofit Terms; Industry Terms
Depositor comments: . Excitation = 400 / 504; Emission = 515 / 517
How to cite: mPA-GFP-VASP-5 was a gift from Michael Davidson (Addgene plasmid # 57161 ; http://n2t.net/addgene:57161 ; RRID:Addgene_57161)
